Addgene plasmid #159542: R989-X10-566: His6-MBP-tev-G-Hs.KRAS4b(1-169) G12V
Purpose: E. coli protein expression of His6-MBP-tev-G-Hs.KRAS4b(1-169) G12V
Depositing lab: Dominic Esposito. Depositing organization: National Cancer Institute (NCI). Publication: Farnesylated and methylated KRAS4b: high yield production of protein suitable for biophysical studies of prenylated protein-lipid interactions. Gillette WK, Esposito D, Abreu Blanco M, Alexander P, Bindu L, Bittner C, Chertov O, Frank PH, Grose C, Jones JE, Meng Z, Perkins S, Van Q, Ghirlando R, Fivash M, Nissley DV, McCormick F, Holderfield M, Stephen AG. Sci Rep. 2015 Nov 2;5:15916. doi: 10.1038/srep15916. PubMed 26522388.
Backbone
  Vector backbone: pDest-566
  Vector type: Bacterial Expression
Growth in bacteria
  Bacterial resistance: Ampicillin, 100 μg/mL
  Growth temperature: 37°C
  Growth strain: DH5alpha
  Copy number: Low Copy
Gene/Insert
  Gene/Insert name: His6-MBP-tev-G-Hs.KRAS4b(1-169) G12V
  Species: H. sapiens (human)
  Mutation: G12V
  Entrez Gene: KRAS (a.k.a. 'C-K-RAS, C-K-RAS, CFC2, K-RAS2A, K-RAS2B, K-RAS4A, K-RAS4B, K-Ras, K-Ras 2, KI-RAS, KRAS1, KRAS2, NS, NS3, OES, RALD, RASK2, c-Ki-ras, c-Ki-ras2)
  Tag / fusion protein: His6-MBP-tev (N terminal on insert)
  Cloning method: Gateway Cloning
Terms and licenses: Academic/Nonprofit Terms; Industry Terms: Not Available to Industry
How to cite: R989-X10-566: His6-MBP-tev-G-Hs.KRAS4b(1-169) G12V was a gift from Dominic Esposito (Addgene plasmid # 159542 ; http://n2t.net/addgene:159542 ; RRID:Addgene_159542)
