[The description below was written by a language model from this plasmid's Addgene catalogue record and pLannotate feature annotations shown in this document.]
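Description:
R989-X10-566 is a 7.3 kb bacterial expression plasmid built on the pDest-566 Gateway destination backbone for producing a truncated, oncogenic form of human KRAS4b in E. coli. It replicates from a ColE1/pBR322-type origin accompanied by the bom region and the rop gene, which holds the plasmid at low copy number, consistent with the catalogue entry. Selection is by ampicillin through the β-lactamase gene. An f1 origin is also present, and short fragments of a tetracycline resistance gene remain as non-functional backbone remnants.

The expression cassette is driven by a T7 promoter followed by a lac operator and the strong T7 gene 10 ribosome binding site, with a plasmid-borne lacI gene supplying repressor. Transcription therefore depends on a host that provides T7 RNA polymerase and is inducible with IPTG. The open reading frame encodes an N-terminal His6 tag fused to cytosolic maltose binding protein lacking its signal sequence, then the attB1 scar left by Gateway recombination, a TEV protease cleavage site, and residues 1–169 of KRAS4b carrying the G12V mutation. This span is the G-domain without the C-terminal hypervariable region. The "G" in the construct name suggests that a glycine remains ahead of the KRAS sequence after TEV cleavage. The insert is closed by attB2, and rrnB T1/T2 and T7 terminators lie downstream. A His-tag-like annotation beyond attB2 appears to lie outside the intended fusion.

MBP aids solubility and, with the His6 tag, allows affinity purification, after which TEV digestion releases near-native KRAS G12V. The associated publication concerns production of KRAS4b for biophysical studies.
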