Features (pLannotate 1.2.2; 27 found; start..end, strand, type, name):
      2..20      +  promoter       T7 promoter: promoter for bacteriophage T7 RNA polymerase
     21..45      +  protein_bind   lac operator: The lac repressor binds to the lac operator to inhibit transcription in E. coli. This inhibition can be relieved by adding lactose or isopropyl-β-D-thiogalactopyranoside (IPTG). lac repressor encoded by lacI
     60..82      +  RBS            RBS: efficient ribosome binding site from bacteriophage T7 gene 10 (Olins and Rangwala, 1989)
     99..116     +  CDS            7xHis (fragment): 6xHis affinity tag
    120..1217    +  CDS            MBP: maltose binding protein from E. coli; malE (mutated); This version of the gene does not encode a signal sequence, so MBP will remain in the cytosol.
   1237..1254    +  protein_bind   attB1 (fragment): mutant version of attB; core recombination site for the Gateway® BP reaction BP Clonase™
   1260..1276    +  CDS            TEV site (fragment): tobacco etch virus (TEV) protease recognition and cleavage site
   1281..1787    +  CDS            K-Ras (G12V) (fragment): human oncoprotein generated by the G12V mutation in the small GTPase K-Ras
   1795..1812    -  protein_bind   attB2 (fragment): mutant version of attB; core recombination site for the Gateway® BP reaction BP Clonase™
   1912..1929    +  CDS            9xHis (fragment): 9xHis affinity tag
   1976..2091    +  ncRNA          5S rRNA: Accession: RF00001 - 5S ribosomal RNA
   2095..2181    +  terminator     rrnB T1 terminator: Escherichia coli rrnB; transcription terminator T1 from the E. coli rrnB gene
   2273..2300    +  terminator     rrnB T2 terminator: transcription terminator T2 from the E. coli rrnB gene
   2319..2358    +  promoter       AmpR promoter (fragment): bla
   2368..2415    +  terminator     T7 terminator: transcription terminator for bacteriophage T7 RNA polymerase
   2452..2907    +  rep_origin     f1 ori (sequence partly withheld): f1 bacteriophage origin of replication; arrow indicates direction of (+) strand synthesis
   3022..3882    -  CDS            AmpR: β-lactamase; bla; confers resistance to ampicillin, carbenicillin, and related antibiotics
   3883..3975    -  promoter       AmpR promoter: bla
   4056..4644    +  rep_origin     ori: high-copy-number ColE1/pMB1/pBR322/pUC origin of replication
   4830..4969    -  misc_feature   bom: basis of mobility region from pBR322
   5071..5262    -  CDS            rop: Rop protein, which maintains plasmids at low copy number; rop
   5279..5659    +  CDS            YPB1_ECOLX: Protein predicted: Swiss-Prot protein existence level 4. From Escherichia coli.
   5721..5785    -  CDS            TcR (fragment): tetracycline efflux protein; tet; confers resistance to tetracycline
   5800..5821    -  protein_bind   CAP binding site: CAP binding activates transcription in the presence of cAMP. E. coli catabolite activator protein
   5834..6916    -  CDS            lacI: lac repressor; lacI; The lac repressor binds to the lac operator to inhibit transcription in E. coli. This inhibition can be relieved by adding lactose or isopropyl-β-D-thiogalactopyranoside (IPTG).
   6917..6994    -  promoter       lacI promoter: lacI
   7002..7281    -  CDS            TcR (fragment): tetracycline efflux protein; tet; confers resistance to tetracycline
>Addgene plasmid #159542 | R989-X10-566: His6-MBP-tev-G-Hs.KRAS4b(1-169) G12V | addgene full sequence | sequence record 313152 | Addgene NGS Result
TTAATACGACTCACTATAGGGGAATTGTGAGCGGATAACAATTCCCCTCTAGAAATAATTTTGTTTAACT
TTAAGAAGGAGATATACATATGAGATCCCATCACCATCACCATCACGGCAAAATCGAAGAAGGTAAACTG
GTAATCTGGATTAACGGCGATAAAGGCTATAACGGTCTCGCTGAAGTCGGTAAGAAATTCGAGAAAGATA
CCGGAATTAAAGTCACCGTTGAGCATCCGGATAAACTGGAAGAGAAATTCCCACAGGTTGCGGCAACTGG
CGATGGCCCTGACATTATCTTCTGGGCACACGACCGCTTTGGTGGCTACGCTCAATCTGGCCTGTTGGCT
GAAATCACCCCGGACAAAGCGTTCCAGGACAAGCTGTATCCGTTTACCTGGGATGCCGTACGTTACAACG
GCAAGCTGATTGCTTACCCGATCGCTGTTGAAGCGTTATCGCTGATTTATAACAAAGATCTGCTGCCGAA
CCCGCCAAAAACCTGGGAAGAGATCCCGGCGCTGGATAAAGAACTGAAAGCGAAAGGTAAGAGCGCGCTG
ATGTTCAACCTGCAAGAACCGTACTTCACCTGGCCGCTGATTGCTGCTGACGGGGGTTATGCGTTCAAGT
ATGAAAACGGCAAGTACGACATTAAAGACGTGGGCGTGGATAACGCTGGCGCGAAAGCGGGTCTGACCTT
CCTGGTTGACCTGATTAAAAACAAACACATGAATGCAGACACCGATTACTCCATCGCAGAAGCTGCCTTT
AATAAAGGCGAAACAGCGATGACCATCAACGGCCCGTGGGCATGGTCCAACATCGACACCAGCAAAGTGA
ATTATGGTGTAACGGTACTGCCGACCTTCAAGGGTCAACCATCCAAACCGTTCGTTGGCGTGCTGAGCGC
AGGTATTAACGCCGCCAGTCCGAACAAAGAGCTGGCAAAAGAGTTCCTCGAAAACTATCTGCTGACTGAT
GAAGGTCTGGAAGCGGTTAATAAAGACAAACCGCTGGGTGCCGTAGCGCTGAAGTCTTACGAGGAAGAGT
TGGCGAAAGATCCACGTATTGCCGCCACCATGGAAAACGCCCAGAAAGGTGAAATCATGCCGAACATCCC
GCAGATGTCCGCTTTCTGGTATGCCGTGCGTACTGCGGTGATCAACGCCGCCAGCGGTCGTCAGACTGTC
GATGAAGCCCTGAAAGACGCGCAGACTAATTCGGGATCTGATATCACAAGTTTGTACAAAAAAGTTGGCG
AAAACCTGTACTTCCAAGGCATGACTGAATATAAACTTGTGGTAGTTGGAGCTGTTGGCGTAGGCAAGAG
TGCCTTGACGATACAGCTAATTCAGAATCATTTTGTGGACGAATATGATCCAACAATAGAGGATTCCTAC
AGGAAGCAAGTAGTAATTGATGGAGAAACCTGTCTCTTGGATATTCTCGACACAGCAGGTCAAGAGGAGT
ACAGTGCAATGAGGGACCAGTACATGAGGACTGGGGAGGGCTTTCTTTGTGTATTTGCCATAAATAATAC
TAAATCATTTGAAGATATTCACCATTATAGAGAACAAATTAAAAGAGTTAAGGACTCTGAAGATGTACCT
ATGGTCCTAGTAGGAAATAAATGTGATTTGCCTTCTAGAACAGTAGACACAAAACAGGCTCAGGACTTAG
CAAGAAGTTATGGAATTCCTTTTATTGAAACATCAGCAAAGACAAGACAGGGTGTTGATGATGCCTTCTA
TACATTAGTTCGAGAAATTCGAAAACATAAAGAAAAGTAATCAACTTTCTTGTACAAAGTGGTGATATCG
CTAGCTAGATAGCTAGAAGCTTGCGGCCGCACAGCTGTATACACGTGCAAGCCAGCCAGAACTCGCTCCT
GAAGACCCAGAGGATCTCGAGCACCACCACCACCACCACTAATGTTAATTAAGTTGGGCGTTCCTAGGCT
GATAAAACAGAATTTGCCTGGCGGCAGTAGCGCGGTGGTCCCACCTGACCCCATGCCGAACTCAGAAGTG
AAACGCCGTAGCGCCGATGGTAGTGTGGGGTCTCCCCATGCGAGAGTAGGGAACTGCCAGGCATCAAATA
AAACGAAAGGCTCAGTCGAAAGACTGGGCCTTTCGTTTTATCTGTTGTTTGTCGGTGAACGCTCTCCTGA
GTAGGACAAATCCGCCGGGAGCGGATTTGAACGTTGCGAAGCAACGGCCCGGAGGGTGGCGGGCAGGACG
CCCGCCATAAACTGCCAGGCATCAAATTAAGCAGAAGGCCATCCTGACGGATGGCCTTTTTGCGTTTCTA
CAAACTCTTTTGTTTATTTTTCTAAATACATTCAAATATGTATCCGCTGAGCAATAACTAGCATAACCCC
TTGGGGCCTCTAAACGGGTCTTGAGGGGTTTTTTGCTGAAAGGAGGAACTATATCCGGATTGGCGAATGG
G
[124 nt withheld, positions 2452-2575]
C
[91 nt withheld, positions 2577-2667]
A
[49 nt withheld, positions 2669-2717]
CCTTTGACGTTGGAGTCCACGTTCTTT
[37 nt withheld, positions 2745-2781]
ACCCTATCTCGGTCTATTCTTTTGATTTATAAGGGATTTTGCCGATTTCGGCCTATTGGTTAAAAAATGA
GCTGATTTAACAAAAATTTAACGCGAATTTTAACAAAATATTAACGTTTACAATTTCTGGCGGCACGATG
GCATGAGATTATCAAAAAGGATCTTCACCTAGATCCTTTTAAATTAAAAATGAAGTTTTAAATCAATCTA
AAGTATATATGAGTAAACTTGGTCTGACAGTTACCAATGCTTAATCAGTGAGGCACCTATCTCAGCGATC
TGTCTATTTCGTTCATCCATAGTTGCCTGACTCCCCGTCGTGTAGATAACTACGATACGGGAGGGCTTAC
CATCTGGCCCCAGTGCTGCAATGATACCGCGAGACCCACGCTCACCGGCTCCAGATTTATCAGCAATAAA
CCAGCCAGCCGGAAGGGCCGAGCGCAGAAGTGGTCCTGCAACTTTATCCGCCTCCATCCAGTCTATTAAT
TGTTGCCGGGAAGCTAGAGTAAGTAGTTCGCCAGTTAATAGTTTGCGCAACGTTGTTGCCATTGCTACAG
GCATCGTGGTGTCACGCTCGTCGTTTGGTATGGCTTCATTCAGCTCCGGTTCCCAACGATCAAGGCGAGT
TACATGATCCCCCATGTTGTGCAAAAAAGCGGTTAGCTCCTTCGGTCCTCCGATCGTTGTCAGAAGTAAG
TTGGCCGCAGTGTTATCACTCATGGTTATGGCAGCACTGCATAATTCTCTTACTGTCATGCCATCCGTAA
GATGCTTTTCTGTGACTGGTGAGTACTCAACCAAGTCATTCTGAGAATAGTGTATGCGGCGACCGAGTTG
CTCTTGCCCGGCGTCAATACGGGATAATACCGCGCCACATAGCAGAACTTTAAAAGTGCTCATCATTGGA
AAACGTTCTTCGGGGCGAAAACTCTCAAGGATCTTACCGCTGTTGAGATCCAGTTCGATGTAACCCACTC
GTGCACCCAACTGATCTTCAGCATCTTTTACTTTCACCAGCGTTTCTGGGTGAGCAAAAACAGGAAGGCA
AAATGCCGCAAAAAAGGGAATAAGGGCGACACGGAAATGTTGAATACTCATACTCTTCCTTTTTCAATCA
TGATTGAAGCATTTATCAGGGTTATTGTCTCATGAGCGGATACATATTTGAATGTATTTAGAAAAATAAA
CAAATAGGTCATGACCAAAATCCCTTAACGTGAGTTTTCGTTCCACTGAGCGTCAGACCCCGTAGAAAAG
ATCAAAGGATCTTCTTGAGATCCTTTTTTTCTGCGCGTAATCTGCTGCTTGCAAACAAAAAAACCACCGC
TACCAGCGGTGGTTTGTTTGCCGGATCAAGAGCTACCAACTCTTTTTCCGAAGGTAACTGGCTTCAGCAG
AGCGCAGATACCAAATACTGTCCTTCTAGTGTAGCCGTAGTTAGGCCACCACTTCAAGAACTCTGTAGCA
CCGCCTACATACCTCGCTCTGCTAATCCTGTTACCAGTGGCTGCTGCCAGTGGCGATAAGTCGTGTCTTA
CCGGGTTGGACTCAAGACGATAGTTACCGGATAAGGCGCAGCGGTCGGGCTGAACGGGGGGTTCGTGCAC
ACAGCCCAGCTTGGAGCGAACGACCTACACCGAACTGAGATACCTACAGCGTGAGCTATGAGAAAGCGCC
ACGCTTCCCGAAGGGAGAAAGGCGGACAGGTATCCGGTAAGCGGCAGGGTCGGAACAGGAGAGCGCACGA
GGGAGCTTCCAGGGGGAAACGCCTGGTATCTTTATAGTCCTGTCGGGTTTCGCCACCTCTGACTTGAGCG
TCGATTTTTGTGATGCTCGTCAGGGGGGCGGAGCCTATGGAAAAACGCCAGCAACGCGGCCTTTTTACGG
TTCCTGGCCTTTTGCTGGCCTTTTGCTCACATGTTCTTTCCTGCGTTATCCCCTGATTCTGTGGATAACC
GTATTACCGCCTTTGAGTGAGCTGATACCGCTCGCCGCAGCCGAACGACCGAGCGCAGCGAGTCAGTGAG
CGAGGAAGCGGAAGAGCGCCTGATGCGGTATTTTCTCCTTACGCATCTGTGCGGTATTTCACACCGCAAT
GGTGCACTCTCAGTACAATCTGCTCTGATGCCGCATAGTTAAGCCAGTATACACTCCGCTATCGCTACGT
GACTGGGTCATGGCTGCGCCCCGACACCCGCCAACACCCGCTGACGCGCCCTGACGGGCTTGTCTGCTCC
CGGCATCCGCTTACAGACAAGCTGTGACCGTCTCCGGGAGCTGCATGTGTCAGAGGTTTTCACCGTCATC
ACCGAAACGCGCGAGGCAGCTGCGGTAAAGCTCATCAGCGTGGTCGTGAAGCGATTCACAGATGTCTGCC
TGTTCATCCGCGTCCAGCTCGTTGAGTTTCTCCAGAAGCGTTAATGTCTGGCTTCTGATAAAGCGGGCCA
TGTTAAGGGCGGTTTTTTCCTGTTTGGTCACTGATGCCTCCGTGTAAGGGGGATTTCTGTTCATGGGGGT
AATGATACCGATGAAACGAGAGAGGATGCTCACGATACGGGTTACTGATGATGAACATGCCCGGTTACTG
GAACGTTGTGAGGGTAAACAACTGGCGGTATGGATGCGGCGGGACCAGAGAAAAATCACTCAGGGTCAAT
GCCAGCGCTTCGTTAATACAGATGTAGGTGTTCCACAGGGTAGCCAGCAGCATCCTGCGATGCAGATCCG
GAACATAATGGTGCAGGGCGCTGACTTCCGCGTTTCCAGACTTTACGAAACACGGAAACCGAAGACCATT
CATGTTGTTGCTCAGGTCGCAGACGTTTTGCAGCAGCAGTCGCTTCACGTTCGCTCGCGTATCGGTGATT
CATTCTGCTAACCAGTAAGGCAACCCCGCCAGCCTAGCCGGGTCCTCAACGACAGGAGCACGATCATGCT
AGTCATGCCCCGCGCCCACCGGAAGGAGCTGACTGGGTTGAAGGCTCTCAAGGGCATCGGTCGAGATCCC
GGTGCCTAATGAGTGAGCTAACTTACATTAATTGCGTTGCGCTCACTGCCCGCTTTCCAGTCGGGAAACC
TGTCGTGCCAGCTGCATTAATGAATCGGCCAACGCGCGGGGAGAGGCGGTTTGCGTATTGGGCGCCAGGG
TGGTTTTTCTTTTCACCAGTGAGACGGGCAACAGCTGATTGCCCTTCACCGCCTGGCCCTGAGAGAGTTG
CAGCAAGCGGTCCACGCTGGTTTGCCCCAGCAGGCGAAAATCCTGTTTGATGGTGGTTAACGGCGGGATA
TAACATGAGCTGTCTTCGGTATCGTCGTATCCCACTACCGAGATGTCCGCACCAACGCGCAGCCCGGACT
CGGTAATGGCGCGCATTGCGCCCAGCGCCATCTGATCGTTGGCAACCAGCATCGCAGTGGGAACGATGCC
CTCATTCAGCATTTGCATGGTTTGTTGAAAACCGGACATGGCACTCCAGTCGCCTTCCCGTTCCGCTATC
GGCTGAATTTGATTGCGAGTGAGATATTTATGCCAGCCAGCCAGACGCAGACGCGCCGAGACAGAACTTA
ATGGGCCCGCTAACAGCGCGATTTGCTGGTGACCCAATGCGACCAGATGCTCCACGCCCAGTCGCGTACC
GTCTTCATGGGAGAAAATAATACTGTTGATGGGTGTCTGGTCAGAGACATCAAGAAATAACGCCGGAACA
TTAGTGCAGGCAGCTTCCACAGCAATGGCATCCTGGTCATCCAGCGGATAGTTAATGATCAGCCCACTGA
CGCGTTGCGCGAGAAGATTGTGCACCGCCGCTTTACAGGCTTCGACGCCGCTTCGTTCTACCATCGACAC
CACCACGCTGGCACCCAGTTGATCGGCGCGAGATTTAATCGCCGCGACAATTTGCGACGGCGCGTGCAGG
GCCAGACTGGAGGTGGCAACGCCAATCAGCAACGACTGTTTGCCCGCCAGTTGTTGTGCCACGCGGTTGG
GAATGTAATTCAGCTCCGCCATCGCCGCTTCCACTTTTTCCCGCGTTTTCGCAGAAACGTGGCTGGCCTG
GTTCACCACGCGGGAAACGGTCTGATAAGAGACACCGGCATACTCTGCGACATCGTATAACGTTACTGGT
TTCACATTCACCACCCTGAATTGACTCTCTTCCGGGCGCTATCATGCCATACCGCGAAAGGTTTTGCGCC
ATTCGATGGTGTCCGGGATCTCGACGCTCTCCCTTATGCGACTCCTGCATTAGGAAGCAGCCCAGTAGTA
GGTTGAGGCCGTTGAGCACCGCCGCCGCAAGGAATGGTGCATGCAAGGAGATGGCGCCCAACAGTCCCCC
GGCCACGGGGCCTGCCACCATACCCACGCCGAAACAAGCGCTCATGAGCCCGAAGTGGCGAGCCCGATCT
TCCCCATCGGTGATGTCGGCGATATAGGCGCCAGCAACCGCACCTGTGGCGCCGGTGATGCCGGCCACGA
TGCGTCCGGCGTAGAGGATCGAGATCGATCTCGATCCCGCGAAA
